Addgene plasmid #228936: pXPR_051_dCas9-KRAB-HA
Purpose: (Empty Backbone) All-in-one dCas9-KRAB-MeCP2 plasmid for cloning of custom sgRNA
Depositing lab: Francisca Vazquez. Depositing organization: Broad Institute. Publication: SKI complex loss renders 9p21.3-deleted or MSI-H cancers dependent on PELO. Borck PC, Boyle I, Jankovic K, Bick N, Foster K, Lau AC, Parker-Burns LI, Lubicki DA, Li T, Borah AA, Lofaso NJ, Das Sharma S, Chan T, Kishen RV, Adeagbo A, Raghavan S, Aquilanti E, Prensner JR, Krill-Burger JM, Golub TR, Campbell CD, Dempster JM, Chan EM, Vazquez F. Nature. 2025 Feb 5. doi: 10.1038/s41586-024-08509-3. PubMed 39910293.
Backbone
  Vector backbone: pXPR_051d
  Backbone size (bp): 9047
  Vector type: Mammalian Expression, Lentiviral, CRISPR
  Selectable markers: Hygromycin
Growth in bacteria
  Bacterial resistance: Ampicillin, 100 μg/mL
  Growth temperature: 30°C
  Growth strain: NEB Stable
  Copy number: High Copy
Terms and licenses: Academic/Nonprofit Terms; Industry Terms: Not Available to Industry
How to cite: pXPR_051_dCas9-KRAB-HA was a gift from Francisca Vazquez (Addgene plasmid # 228936 ; http://n2t.net/addgene:228936 ; RRID:Addgene_228936)
