[The description below was written by a language model from this plasmid's Addgene catalogue record and pLannotate feature annotations shown in this document.]
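Description:
pXPR_051_dCas9-KRAB-HA is an all-in-one, third-generation-style lentiviral CRISPR interference vector supplied as an empty backbone for cloning a custom sgRNA. It is built on pXPR_051d and propagated in E. coli through a high-copy ColE1/pUC origin with ampicillin resistance (AmpR). An f1 origin and an SV40/EM7-driven BleoR cassette also lie outside the viral region. The sequenced record is 13,796 nt, noticeably larger than the 9,047 bp listed for the backbone.

The viral genome is transcribed from a CMV enhancer/promoter fused to a truncated HIV-1 5' LTR. It carries the Ψ packaging signal, a partial gag, the RRE for Rev-dependent export, cPPT/CTS, WPRE and a self-inactivating ΔU3 3' LTR, followed by a bGH polyadenylation signal. Within this frame, a human U6 promoter sits upstream of an S. pyogenes gRNA scaffold, where the user's guide is inserted. An EF-1α core promoter drives a KRAB repression domain (from ZNF10) fused upstream of Cas9. The annotation tool labels the Cas9 simply as Cas9, and the catalytically dead status comes from the catalogue name and purpose. A hygromycin resistance gene follows the Cas9 coding sequence for selection of transduced mammalian cells. The element linking the two is not annotated.

The stated purpose mentions dCas9-KRAB-MeCP2 and the name implies an HA tag, but neither MeCP2 nor HA appears in the feature table. The unannotated stretch between Cas9 and HygR may hold such parts, though the record does not confirm this. The construct is meant for stable, guide-directed transcriptional repression of target genes after lentiviral delivery.
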