Features (pLannotate 1.2.2; 35 found; start..end, strand, type, name):
      1..589     +  rep_origin     ori: high-copy-number ColE1/pMB1/pBR322/pUC origin of replication
    772..864     +  CDS            lacI (fragment): lac repressor; lacI; The lac repressor binds to the lac operator to inhibit transcription in E. coli. This inhibition can be relieved by adding lactose or isopropyl-β-D-thiogalactopyranoside (IPTG).
    877..898     +  protein_bind   CAP binding site: CAP binding activates transcription in the presence of cAMP. E. coli catabolite activator protein
    913..943     +  promoter       lac promoter: promoter for the E. coli lac operon
    947..969     +  protein_bind   lac operator (fragment): The lac repressor binds to the lac operator to inhibit transcription in E. coli. This inhibition can be relieved by adding lactose or isopropyl-β-D-thiogalactopyranoside (IPTG). lac repressor encoded by lacI
   1040..1161    -  polyA_signal   SV40 poly(A) signal: SV40 polyadenylation signal
   1156..1281    -  CDS            ble (fragment): BLE_KLEPN - Experimental evidence at protein level: Swiss-Prot protein existence level 1. Binding protein with a strong affinity to the bleomycin family of antibiotics. Binds to CL990; an antimitotic-antibiotic compound. From Klebsiella pneumoniae.
   1291..1665    -  CDS            BleoR: antibiotic-binding protein; Sh ble from Streptoalloteichus hindustanus; confers resistance to bleomycin, phleomycin, and Zeocin™
   1684..1731    -  promoter       EM7 promoter: synthetic bacterial promoter&nbsp
   1779..2108    -  promoter       SV40 promoter: SV40 enhancer and early promoter
   2122..2550    -  rep_origin     f1 ori (sequence partly withheld): f1 bacteriophage origin of replication; arrow indicates direction of (+) strand synthesis
   2571..2592    -  promoter       SV40 promoter (fragment): SV40 enhancer and early promoter
   2596..2820    -  polyA_signal   bGH poly(A) signal: bovine growth hormone polyadenylation signal
   2851..3084    -  LTR            3' LTR (ΔU3): self-inactivating 3' long terminal repeat (LTR) from HIV-1
   3086..3148    -  CDS            nef (fragment): NEF_HV1Z2 - Experimental evidence at protein level: Swiss-Prot protein existence level 1. Extracellular Nef protein targets CD4(+) T-lymphocytes for apoptosis by interacting with CXCR4 surface receptors. From Human immunodeficiency virus type 1 group M subtype D (isolate Z2/CDC-Z34) (HIV-1).
   3162..3750    -  misc_feature   WPRE: woodchuck hepatitis virus posttranscriptional regulatory element
   3774..4797    -  CDS            HygR (fragment): aminoglycoside phosphotransferase from E. coli; aph(4)-Ia; confers resistance to hygromycin
   5002..9105    -  CDS            Cas9: Cas9 (Csn1) endonuclease from the Streptococcus pyogenes Type II CRISPR/Cas system generates RNA-guided double strand breaks in DNA
   9127..9312    -  CDS            KRAB: Krüppel-associated box (KRAB) transcriptional repression domain from the human zinc finger protein ZNF10 (Margolin et al., 1994)
   9348..9365    -  protein_bind   attB1 (fragment): mutant version of attB; core recombination site for the Gateway® BP reaction BP Clonase™
   9392..9603    -  promoter       EF-1α core promoter: core promoter for human elongation factor EF-1α
   9629..9647    -  CDS            small t antigen (fragment): SV40 (simian virus 40) small t antigen
   9665..9724    -  misc_RNA       gRNA scaffold (fragment): guide RNA scaffold for the Streptococcus pyogenes CRISPR/Cas9 system
   9785..10025   -  promoter       U6 promoter: RNA polymerase III promoter for human U6 snRNA
  10076..10193   -  misc_feature   cPPT/CTS: central polypurine tract and central termination sequence of HIV-1
  10243..10343   -  CDS            Rev (fragment): human immunodeficiency virus 1 (HIV-1) Rev protein; rev; enhances nuclear export of unspliced and incompletely spliced viral mRNAs
  10720..10953   -  misc_feature   RRE: The Rev response element (RRE) of HIV-1 allows for Rev-dependent mRNA export from the nucleus to the cytoplasm.
  11099..11462   -  CDS            HIV-1 gag (fragment): gag protein from human immunodeficiency virus 1; gag
  11446..11571   -  misc_feature   HIV-1 Ψ: packaging signal of human immunodeficiency virus type 1
  11618..11798   -  LTR            5' LTR (truncated): truncated 5' long terminal repeat (LTR) from HIV-1
  11816..12015   -  promoter       CMV promoter: human cytomegalovirus (CMV) immediate early promoter
  12016..12395   -  enhancer       CMV enhancer: human cytomegalovirus immediate early enhancer
  12550..12602   +  misc_feature   bom (fragment): basis of mobility region from pBR322
  12661..12765   +  promoter       AmpR promoter: bla
  12766..13626   +  CDS            AmpR: β-lactamase; bla; confers resistance to ampicillin, carbenicillin, and related antibiotics
>Addgene plasmid #228936 | pXPR_051_dCas9-KRAB-HA | addgene full sequence | sequence record 468270 | Addgene NGS Result
TTGAGATCCTTTTTTTCTGCGCGTAATCTGCTGCTTGCAAACAAAAAAACCACCGCTACCAGCGGTGGTT
TGTTTGCCGGATCAAGAGCTACCAACTCTTTTTCCGAAGGTAACTGGCTTCAGCAGAGCGCAGATACCAA
ATACTGTTCTTCTAGTGTAGCCGTAGTTAGGCCACCACTTCAAGAACTCTGTAGCACCGCCTACATACCT
CGCTCTGCTAATCCTGTTACCAGTGGCTGCTGCCAGTGGCGATAAGTCGTGTCTTACCGGGTTGGACTCA
AGACGATAGTTACCGGATAAGGCGCAGCGGTCGGGCTGAACGGGGGGTTCGTGCACACAGCCCAGCTTGG
AGCGAACGACCTACACCGAACTGAGATACCTACAGCGTGAGCTATGAGAAAGCGCCACGCTTCCCGAAGG
GAGAAAGGCGGACAGGTATCCGGTAAGCGGCAGGGTCGGAACAGGAGAGCGCACGAGGGAGCTTCCAGGG
GGAAACGCCTGGTATCTTTATAGTCCTGTCGGGTTTCGCCACCTCTGACTTGAGCGTCGATTTTTGTGAT
GCTCGTCAGGGGGGCGGAGCCTATGGAAAAACGCCAGCAACGCGGCCTTTTTACGGTTCCTGGCCTTTTG
CTGGCCTTTTGCTCACATGTTCTTTCCTGCGTTATCCCCTGATTCTGTGGATAACCGTATTACCGCCTTT
GAGTGAGCTGATACCGCTCGCCGCAGCCGAACGACCGAGCGCAGCGAGTCAGTGAGCGAGGAAGCGGAAG
AGCGCCCAATACGCAAACCGCCTCTCCCCGCGCGTTGGCCGATTCATTAATGCAGCTGGCACGACAGGTT
TCCCGACTGGAAAGCGGGCAGTGAGCGCAACGCAATTAATGTGAGTTAGCTCACTCATTAGGCACCCCAG
GCTTTACACTTTATGCTTCCGGCTCGTATGTTGTGTGGAATTGTGAGCGGATAACAATTTCACACAGGAA
ACAGCTATGACCATGATTACGCCAAGCTCTAGCTAGAGGTCGACGGTATACAGACATGATAAGATACATT
GATGAGTTTGGACAAACCACAACTAGAATGCAGTGAAAAAAATGCTTTATTTGTGAAATTTGTGATGCTA
TTGCTTTATTTGTAACCATTATAAGCTGCAATAAACAAGTTGGGGTGGGCGAAGAACTCCAGCATGAGAT
CCCCGCGCTGGAGGATCATCCAGCCGGCGTCCCGGAAAACGATTCCGAAGCCCAACCTTTCATAGAAGGC
GGCGGTGGAATCGAAATCTCGTAGCACGTGTCAGTCCTGCTCCTCGGCCACGAAGTGCACGCAGTTGCCG
GCCGGGTCGCGCAGGGCGAACTCCCGCCCCCACGGCTGCTCGCCGATCTCGGTCATGGCCGGCCCGGAGG
CGTCCCGGAAGTTCGTGGACACGACCTCCGACCACTCGGCGTACAGCTCGTCCAGGCCGCGCACCCACAC
CCAGGCCAGGGTGTTGTCCGGCACCACCTGGTCCTGGACCGCGCTGATGAACAGGGTCACGTCGTCCCGG
ACCACACCGGCGAAGTCGTCCTCCACGAAGTCCCGGGAGAACCCGAGCCGGTCGGTCCAGAACTCGACCG
CTCCGGCGACGTCGCGCGCGGTGAGCACCGGAACGGCACTGGTCAACTTGGCCATGGTTTAGTTCCTCAC
CTTGTCGTATTATACTATGCCGATATACTATGCCGATGATTAATTGTCAACACGTGCTGATCAGATCCGA
AAATGGATATACAAGCTCCCGGGAGCTTTTTGCAAAAGCCTAGGCCTCCAAAAAAGCCTCCTCACTACTT
CTGGAATAGCTCAGAGGCAGAGGCGGCCTCGGCCTCTGCATAAATAAAAAAAATTAGTCAGCCATGGGGC
GGAGAATGGGCGGAACTGGGCGGAGTTAGGGGCGGGATGGGCGGAGTTAGGGGCGGGACTATGGTTGCTG
ACTAATTGAGATGCATGCTTTGCATACTTCTGCCTGCTGGGGAGCCTGGGGACTTTCCACACCTGGTTGC
TGACTAATTGAGATGCATGCTTTGCATACTTCTGCCTGCTGGGGAGCCTGGGGACTTTCCACACCCTAAC
TGACACACATTCCACAGAATTAATTCGCGTTAAATTTTTGTTAAATCAGCTCATTTTTTAACCAATAGGC
CGAAATCGGCAAAATCCCTTATAAATCAAAAGAATAGACCGAGATAGGGT
[37 nt withheld, positions 2221-2257]
AAAGAACGTGGACTCCAACGTCAAAGG
[49 nt withheld, positions 2285-2333]
T
[91 nt withheld, positions 2335-2425]
G
[124 nt withheld, positions 2427-2550]
GGGGATACCCCCTAGAGCCCCAGCTGGTTCTTTCCGCCTCAGAAGCCATAGAGCCCACCGCATCCCCAGC
ATGCCTGCTATTGTCTTCCCAATCCTCCCCCTTGCTGTCCTGCCCCACCCCACCCCCCAGAATAGAATGA
CACCTACTCAGACAATGCGATGCAATTTCCTCATTTTATTAGGAAAGGACAGTGGGAGTGGCACCTTCCA
GGGTCAAGGAAGGCACGGGGGAGGGGCAAACAACAGATGGCTGGCAACTAGAAGGCACAGTCGAGGCTGA
TCAGCGGGTTTAAACGGCCCTGCTAGAGATTTTCCACACTGACTAAAAGGGTCTGAGGGATCTCTAGTTA
CCAGAGTCACACAACAGACGGGCACACACTACTTGAAGCACTCAAGGCAAGCTTTATTGAGGCTTAAGCA
GTGGGTTCCCTAGTTAGCCAGAGAGCTCCCAGGCTCAGATCTGGTCTAACCAGAGAGACCCAGTACAAGC
AAAAAGCAGATCTTGTCTTCGTTGGGAGTGAATTAGCCCTTCCAGTCCCCCCTTTTCTTTTAAAAAGTGG
CTAAGATCTACAGCTGCCTTGTAAGTCATTGGTCTTAAAGTCGACCTCGAGGCGGGGAGGCGGCCCAAAG
GGAGATCCGACTCGTCTGAGGGCGAAGGCGAAGACGCGGAAGAGGCCGCAGAGCCGGCAGCAGGCCGCGG
GAAGGAAGGTCCGCTGGATTGAGGGCCGAAGGGACGTAGCAGAAGGACGTCCCGCGCAGAATCCAGGTGG
CAACACAGGCGAGCAGCCAAGGAAAGGACGATGATTTCCCCGACAACACCACGGAATTGTCAGTGCCCAA
CAGCCGAGCCCCTGTCCAGCAGCGGGCAAGGCAGGCGGCGATGAGTTCCGCCGTGGCAATAGGGAGGGGG
AAAGCGAAAGTCCCGGAAAGGAGCTGACAGGTGGTGGCAATGCCCCAACCAGTGGGGGTTGCGTCAGCAA
ACACAGTGCACACCACGCCACGTTGCCTGACAACGGGCCACAACTCCTCATAAAGAGACAGCAACCAGGA
TTTATACAAGGAGGAGAAAATGAAAGCCATACGGGAAGCAATAGCATGATACAAAGGCATTAAAGCAGCG
TATCCACATAGCGTAAAAGGAGCAACATAGTTAAGAATACCAGTCAATCTTTCACAAATTTTGTAATCCA
GAGGTTGATTGTCGACTTAACGCGTGTTAACTCATTCCTTTGCCCTCGGACGAGTGCTGGGGCGTCGGTT
TCCACTATCGGCGAGTACTTCTACACAGCCATCGGTCCAGACGGCCGCGCTTCTGCGGGCGATTTGTGTA
CGCCCGACAGTCCCGGCTCCGGATCGGACGATTGCGTCGCATCGACCCTGCGCCCAAGCTGCATCATCGA
AATTGCCGTCAACCAAGCTCTGATAGAGTTGGTCAAGACCAATGCGGAGCATATACGCCCGGAGCCGCGG
CGATCCTGCAAGCTCCGGATGCCTCCGCTCGAAGTAGCGCGTCTGCTGCTCCATACAAGCCAACCACGGC
CTCCAGAAGAAGATGTTGGCGACCTCGTATTGGGAATCCCCGAACATCGCCTCGCTCCAGTCAATGACCG
CTGTTATGCGGCCATTGTCCGTCAGGACATTGTTGGAGCCGAAATCCGCGTGCACGAGGTGCCGGACTTC
GGGGCAGTCCTCGGCCCAAAGCATCAGCTCATCGAGAGCCTGCGCGACGGACGCACTGACGGTGTCGTCC
ATCACAGTTTGCCAGTGATACACATGGGGATCAGCAATCGCGCATATGAAATCACGCCACGTAGTGTATT
GACCGATTCCTTGCGGTCCGAATGGGCCGAACCCGCTCGTCTGGCTAAGATCGGCCGCAGCGATCGCATC
CATGGCCTCCGCGACCGGCTGCAGAACAGCGGGCAGTTCGGTTTCAGGCAGGTCTTGCAACGTGACACCC
TGTGCACGGCGGGAGATGCAATAGGTCAGGCTCTCGCTAAATTCCCCAATGTCAAGCACTTCCGGAATCG
GGAGCGCGGCCGATGCAAAGTGCCGATGAACATAACGATCTTTGTAGAAACCATCGGCGCAGCTATTTAC
CCGCAGGACATATCCACGCCCTCCTACATCGAAGCTGAAAGCACGAGATTCTTCGCCCTCCGAGAGCTGC
ATCAGGTCGGACACGCTGTCGAACTTTTCGATCAGAAACTTCTCGACAGACGTCGCGGTGAGTTCAGGCT
TTTTCATCGATCCGCCCGGTCCAGGATTCTCTTCGACATCTCCGGCTTGTTTCAGCAGAGAGAAGTTTGT
TGCGCCGGATCCGCTGCTGCCGTTGCTCCCACTACCAATGCCGTCCACTTTCCGCTTTTTCTTAGGATCT
TCCACCTTGCGTTTTTTCTTGGGGGAGCCGCTGCCCAGGCTGGCATAATCGGGCACGTCATAGGGATAGG
CGTCGCCTCCCAGCTGAGACAGGTCGATCCGTGTCTCGTACAGGCCGGTGATGCTCTGGTGGATCAGGGT
GGCGTCCAGCACCTCTTTGGTGCTGGTGTACCTCTTCCGGTCGATGGTGGTGTCAAAGTACTTGAAGGCG
GCAGGGGCTCCCAGATTGGTCAGGGTAAACAGGTGGATGATATTCTCGGCCTGCTCTCTGATAGGCTTGT
CTCTGTGCTTGTTGTAGGCGCTCAGCACCTTGTCCAGATTAGCGTCGGCCAGGATCACTCTCTTGGAGAA
CTCGCTGATCTGCTCGATGATCTCGTCCAGGTAGTGTTTGTGCTGTTCCACAAACAGCTGTTTCTGCTCA
TTATCCTCGGGGGAGCCCTTCAGCTTCTCATAGTGGCTGGCCAGGTACAGGAAGTTCACATATTTGGAGG
GCAGGGCCAGTTCGTTTCCCTTCTGCAGTTCGCCGGCAGAGGCCAGCATTCTCTTCCGGCCGTTTTCCAG
CTCGAACAGGGAGTACTTAGGCAGCTTGATGATCAGGTCCTTTTTCACTTCTTTGTAGCCCTTGGCTTCC
AGAAAGTCGATGGGATTCTTCTCGAAGCTGCTTCTTTCCATGATGGTGATCCCCAGCAGCTCTTTCACAC
TCTTCAGTTTCTTGGACTTGCCCTTTTCCACTTTGGCCACCACCAGCACAGAATAGGCCACGGTGGGGCT
GTCGAAGCCGCCGTACTTCTTAGGGTCCCAGTCCTTCTTTCTGGCGATCAGCTTGTCGCTGTTCCTCTTG
GGCAGGATAGACTCTTTGCTGAAGCCGCCTGTCTGCACCTCGGTCTTTTTCACGATATTCACTTGGGGCA
TAGACAGCACTTTCCGCACGGTGGCAAAGTCCCGGCCCTTATCCCACACGATCTCGCCTGTTTCGCCGTT
TGTCTCGATCAGAGGCCGCTTCCGGATCTCGCCGTTGGCCAGGGTAATCTCGGTCTTGAAAAAGTTCATG
ATGTTGCTGTAGAAGAAGTACTTGGCGGTAGCCTTGCCGATTTCCTGCTCGCTCTTGGCGATCATCTTCC
GCACGTCGTACACCTTGTAGTCGCCGTACACGAACTCGCTTTCCAGCTTAGGGTACTTTTTGATCAGGGC
GGTTCCCACGACGGCGTTCAGGTAGGCGTCGTGGGCGTGGTGGTAGTTGTTGATCTCGCGCACTTTGTAA
AACTGGAAATCCTTCCGGAAATCGGACACCAGCTTGGACTTCAGGGTGATCACTTTCACTTCCCGGATCA
GTTTGTCGTTCTCGTCGTACTTAGTGTTCATCCGGGAGTCCAGGATCTGTGCCACGTGCTTTGTGATCTG
CCGGGTTTCCACCAGCTGTCTCTTGATGAAGCCGGCCTTATCCAGTTCGCTCAGGCCGCCTCTCTCGGCC
TTGGTCAGATTGTCGAACTTCCTCTGGGTAATCAGCTTGGCATTCAGCAGCTGGCGCCAGTAGTTCTTCA
TCTTCTTCACGACCTCTTCGGAGGGCACGTTGTCGCTCTTGCCCCGGTTCTTGTCGCTCCGAGTCAGCAC
TTTGTTATCGATGGAGTCGTCCTTCAGAAAGCTCTGAGGCACGATAGCGTCCACATCGTAGTCGGACAGC
CGGTTGATGTCCAGTTCCTGGTCCACGTACATATCCCGCCCATTCTGCAGGTAGTACAGGTACAGCTTCT
CGTTCTGCAGCTGGGTGTTTTCCACGGGGTGTTCTTTCAGGATCTGGCTGCCCAGCTCTTTGATGCCCTC
TTCGATCCGCTTCATTCTCTCGCGGCTGTTCTTCTGTCCCTTCTGGGTGGTCTGGTTCTCTCTGGCCATT
TCGATCACGATGTTCTCGGGCTTGTGCCGGCCCATCACTTTCACGAGCTCGTCCACCACCTTCACTGTCT
GCAGGATGCCCTTCTTAATGGCGGGGCTGCCGGCCAGATTGGCAATGTGCTCGTGCAGGCTATCGCCCTG
GCCGGACACCTGGGCTTTCTGGATGTCCTCTTTAAAGGTCAGGCTGTCGTCGTGGATCAGCTGCATGAAG
TTTCTGTTGGCGAAGCCGTCGGACTTCAGGAAATCCAGGATTGTCTTGCCGGACTGCTTGTCCCGGATGC
CGTTGATCAGCTTCCGGCTCAGCCTGCCCCAGCCGGTGTATCTCCGCCGCTTCAGCTGCTTCATCACTTT
GTCGTCGAACAGGTGGGCATAGGTTTTCAGCCGTTCCTCGATCATCTCTCTGTCCTCAAACAGTGTCAGG
GTCAGCACGATATCTTCCAGAATGTCCTCGTTTTCCTCATTGTCCAGGAAGTCCTTGTCCTTGATAATTT
TCAGCAGATCGTGGTATGTGCCCAGGGAGGCGTTGAACCGATCTTCCACGCCGGAGATTTCCACGGAGTC
GAAGCACTCGATTTTCTTGAAGTAGTCCTCTTTCAGCTGCTTCACGGTCACTTTCCGGTTGGTCTTGAAC
AGCAGGTCCACGATGGCTTTTTTCTGCTCGCCGCTCAGGAAGGCGGGCTTTCTCATTCCCTCGGTCACGT
ATTTCACTTTGGTCAGCTCGTTGTACACGGTGAAGTACTCGTACAGCAGGCTGTGCTTGGGCAGCACCTT
CTCGTTGGGCAGGTTCTTATCGAAGTTGGTCATCCGCTCGATGAAGCTCTGGGCGCTGGCGCCCTTGTCC
ACCACTTCCTCGAAGTTCCAGGGGGTGATGGTTTCCTCGCTCTTTCTGGTCATCCAGGCGAATCTGCTGT
TTCCCCTGGCCAGAGGGCCCACGTAGTAGGGGATGCGGAAGGTCAGGATCTTCTCGATCTTTTCCCGGTT
GTCCTTCAGGAATGGGTAAAAATCTTCCTGCCGCCGCAGAATGGCGTGCAGCTCTCCCAGGTGGATCTGG
TGGGGGATGCTGCCGTTGTCGAAGGTCCGCTGCTTCCGCAGCAGGTCCTCTCTGTTCAGCTTCACGAGCA
GTTCCTCGGTGCCGTCCATCTTTTCCAGGATGGGCTTGATGAACTTGTAGAACTCTTCCTGGCTGGCTCC
GCCATCGATGTAGCCGGCGTAGCCGTTCTTGCTCTGGTCGAAGAAAATCTCTTTGTACTTCTCAGGCAGC
TGCTGCCGCACGAGAGCTTTCAGCAGGGTCAGGTCCTGGTGGTGCTCGTCGTATCTCTTGATCATAGAGG
CGCTCAGGGGGGCCTTGGTGATCTCGGTGTTCACTCTCAGGATGTCGCTCAGCAGGATGGCGTCGGACAG
GTTCTTGGCGGCCAGAAACAGGTCGGCGTACTGGTCGCCGATCTGGGCCAGCAGGTTGTCCAGGTCGTCG
TCGTAGGTGTCCTTGCTCAGCTGCAGTTTGGCATCCTCGGCCAGGTCGAAGTTGCTCTTGAAGTTGGGGG
TCAGGCCCAGGCTCAGGGCAATCAGGTTGCCGAACAGGCCATTCTTCTTCTCGCCGGGCAGCTGGGCGAT
CAGATTTTCCAGCCGTCTGCTCTTGCTCAGTCTGGCAGACAGGATGGCCTTGGCGTCCACGCCGCTGGCG
TTGATGGGGTTTTCCTCGAACAGCTGGTTGTAGGTCTGCACCAGCTGGATGAACAGCTTGTCCACGTCGC
TGTTGTCGGGGTTCAGGTCGCCCTCGATCAGGAAGTGGCCCCGGAACTTGATCATGTGGGCCAGGGCCAG
ATAGATCAGCCGCAGGTCGGCCTTGTCGGTGCTGTCCACCAGTTTCTTTCTCAGGTGGTAGATGGTGGGG
TACTTCTCGTGGTAGGCCACCTCGTCCACGATGTTGCCGAAGATGGGGTGCCGCTCGTGCTTCTTATCCT
CTTCCACCAGGAAGGACTCTTCCAGTCTGTGGAAGAAGCTGTCGTCCACCTTGGCCATCTCGTTGCTGAA
GATCTCTTGCAGATAGCAGATCCGGTTCTTCCGTCTGGTGTATCTTCTTCTGGCGGTTCTCTTCAGCCGG
GTGGCCTCGGCTGTTTCTCCGCTGTCGAACAGCAGGGCGCCGATCAGGTTCTTCTTGATGCTGTGCCGGT
CGGTGTTGCCCAGCACCTTGAATTTCTTGCTGGGCACCTTGTACTCGTCGGTGATCACGGCCCAGCCCAC
AGAGTTGGTGCCGATGGCCAGGCCGATGCTGTACTTCTTGTCCATCGACCCTCCGCCGGAACCGCCGGGC
TCTTCTCCCTTCTCCAACCGGAGGATCACATCTGGCTTAGTAAGCTGATAACCCAAGGAAACCAGGTTCT
TATAGTTCTCCAGCATCACATTTCTGTACACGATCTGCTGAGCAGTGTCCAGCAGCTTCCACTCCTCCCT
GGTGAAGTCCACAAATACATCCTTGAAGGTCACCAGTGTCCGGGACCAGGCAGTTAGTGACTTAGCATCC
ATGCCAACTTTTTTGTACAAACTTGTTGATCAATCGATGCTAGAACCGGTCCTGTGTTCTGGCGGCAAAC
CCGTTGCGAAAAAGAACGTTCACGGCGACTACTGCACTTATATACGGTTCTCCCCCACCCTCGGGAAAAA
GGCGGAGCCAGTACACGACATCACTTTCCCAGTTTACCCCGCGCCACCTTCTCTAGGCACCGGATCAATT
GCCGACCCCTCCCCCCAACTTCTCGGGGACTGTGGGCGATGTGCGCTCTGCCCACTGACGGGCACCGGAG
CCAATTCCCACTCCTTTCAAGACCTAGCTAGCGAATTCAAAAAAGCACCGACTCGGTGCCACTTTTTCAA
GTTGATAACGGACTAGCCTTATTTCAACTTGCTACAGCATTTCTGCTGTAGCTCTGAAACAGAGACGCAA
AAAACCGGTCGTCTCCGGTGTTTCGTCCTTTCCACAAGATATATAAAGCCAAGAAATCGAAATACTTTCA
AGTTACGGTAAGCATATGATAGTCCATTTTAAAACATAATTTTAAAACTGCAAACTACCCAAGAAATTAT
TACTTTCTACGTCACGTATTTTGTACTAATATCTTTGTGTTTACAGTCAAATTAATTCTAATTATCTCTC
TAACAGCCTTGTATCGTATATGCAAATATGAAGGAATCATGGGAAATAGGCCCTCGGTACCTTAATTAAC
CAAACTGGATCTCTGCTGTCCCTGTAATAAACCCGAAAATTTTGAATTTTTGTAATTTGTTTTTGTAATT
CTTTAGTTTGTATGTCTGTTGCTATTATGTCTACTATTCTTTCCCCTGCACTGTACCCCCCAATCCCCCC
TTTTCTTTTAAAATTGTGGATGAATACTGCCATTTGTCTGCAGAATTGGCGCACGCAGTGCCGATCCGTT
CACTAATCGAATGGATCTGTCTCTGTCTCTCTCTCCACCTTCTTCTTCTATTCCTTCGGGCCTGTCGGGT
CCCCTCGGGGTTGGGAGGTGGGTCTGAAACGATAATGGTGAATATCCCTGCCTAACTCTATTCACTATAG
AAAGTACAGCAAAAACTATTCTTAAACCTACCAAGCCTCCTACTATCATTATGAATAATTTTATATACCA
CAGCCAATTTGTTATGTTAAACCAATTCCACAAACTTGCCCATTTATCTAATTCCAATAATTCTTGTTCA
TTCTTTTCTTGCTGGTTTTGCGATTCTTCAATTAAGGAGTGTATTAAGCTTGTGTAATTGTTAATTTCTC
TGTCCCACTCCATCCAGGTCGTGTGATTCCAAATCTGTTCCAGAGATTTATTACTCCAACTAGCATTCCA
AGGCACAGCAGTGGTGCAAATGAGTTTTCCAGAGCAACCCCAAATCCCCAGGAGCTGTTGATCCTTTAGG
TATCTTTCCACAGCCAGGATTCTTGCCTGGAGCTGCTTGATGCCCCAGACTGTGAGTTGCAACAGATGCT
GTTGCGCCTCAATAGCCCTCAGCAAATTGTTCTGCTGCTGCACTATACCAGACAATAATTGTCTGGCCTG
TACCGTCAGCGTCATTGACGCTGCGCCCATAGTGCTTCCTGCTGCTCCCAAGAACCCAAGGAACAAAGCT
CCTATTCCCACTGCTCTTTTTTCTCTCTGCACCACTCTTCTCTTTGCCTTGGTGGGTGCTACTCCTAATG
GTTCAATTTTTACTACTTTATATTTATATAATTCACTTCTCCAATTGTCCCTCATATCTCCTCCTCCAGG
TCTGAAGATCAGCGGCCGCTTGCTGTGCGGTGGTCTTACTTTTGTTTTGCTCTTCCTCTATCTTGTCTAA
AGCTTCCTTGGTGTCTTTTATCTCTATCCTTTGATGCACACAATAGAGGGTTGCTACTGTATTATATAAT
GATCTAAGTTCTTCTGATCCTGTCTGAAGGGATGGTTGTAGCTGTCCCAGTATTTGTCTACAGCCTTCTG
ATGTTTCTAACAGGCCAGGATTAACTGCGAATCGTTCTAGCTCCCTGCTTGCCCATACTATATGTTTTAA
TTTATATTTTTTCTTTCCCCCTGGCCTTAACCGAATTTTTTCCCATCGCGATCTAATTCTCCCCCGCTTA
ATACTGACGCTCTCGCACCCATCTCTCTCCTTCTAGCCTCCGCTAGTCAAAATTTTTGGCGTACTCACCA
GTCGCCGCCCCTCGCCTCTTGCCGTGCGCGCTTCAGCAAGCCGAGTCCTGCGTCGAGAGAGCTCCTCTGG
TTTCCCTTTCGCTTTCAAGTCCCTGTTCGGGCGCCACTGCTAGAGATTTTCCACACTGACTAAAAGGGTC
TGAGGGATCTCTAGTTACCAGAGTCACACAACAGACGGGCACACACTACTTGAAGCACTCAAGGCAAGCT
TTATTGAGGCTTAAGCAGTGGGTTCCCTAGTTAGCCAGAGAGCTCCCAGGCTCAGATCTGGTCTAACCAG
AGAGACCCAGTACAGGCAAAACGCGCTGCTTATATAGACCTCCCACCGTACACGCCTACCGCCCATTTGC
GTCAATGGGGCGGAGTTGTTACGACATTTTGGAAAGTCCCGTTGATTTTGGTGCCAAAACAAACTCCCAT
TGACGTCAATGGGGTGGAGACTTGGAAATCCCCGTGAGTCAAACCGCTATCCACGCCCATTGATGTACTG
CCAAAACCGCATCACCATGGTAATAGCGATGACTAATACGTAGATGTACTGCCAAGTAGGAAAGTCCCAT
AAGGTCATGTACTGGGCATAATGCCAGGCGGGCCATTTACCGTCATTGACGTCAATAGGGGGCGTACTTG
GCATATGATACACTTGATGTACTGCCAAGTGGGCAGTTTACCGTAAATACTCCACCCATTGACGTCAATG
GAAAGTCCCTATTGGCGTTACTATGGGAACATACGTCATTATTGACGTCAATGGGCGGGGGTCGTTGGGC
GGTCAGCCAGGCGGGCCATTTACCGTAAGTTATGTAACGCGGAACTCCATATATGGGCTATGAACTAATG
ACCCCGTAATTGATTACTATTAATAACTAGTCAATAATCAATGTCAACGCGTATATCTGGCCCGTACATC
GCGAAGCAGCGCAAAACGCCTAACCCTAAGCAGATTCTTCATGCAATTGTCGGTCAAGCCTTGCCTTGTT
GTAGCTTAAATTTTGCTCGCGCACTACTCAGCGACCTCCAACACACAAGCAGGGAGCAGATACTGGCTTA
ACTATGCGGCATCAGAGCAGATTGTACTGAGAGTGCACCATAGGGGATCGGGAGATCTCCCGATCCGTCG
ACGTCAGGTGGCACTTTTCGGGGAAATGTGCGCGGAACCCCTATTTGTTTATTTTTCTAAATACATTCAA
ATATGTATCCGCTCATGAGACAATAACCCTGATAAATGCTTCAATAATATTGAAAAAGGAAGAGTATGAG
TATTCAACATTTCCGTGTCGCCCTTATTCCCTTTTTTGCGGCATTTTGCCTTCCTGTTTTTGCTCACCCA
GAAACGCTGGTGAAAGTAAAAGATGCTGAAGATCAGTTGGGTGCACGAGTGGGTTACATCGAACTGGATC
TCAACAGCGGTAAGATCCTTGAGAGTTTTCGCCCCGAAGAACGTTTTCCAATGATGAGCACTTTTAAAGT
TCTGCTATGTGGCGCGGTATTATCCCGTATTGACGCCGGGCAAGAGCAACTCGGTCGCCGCATACACTAT
TCTCAGAATGACTTGGTTGAGTACTCACCAGTCACAGAAAAGCATCTTACGGATGGCATGACAGTAAGAG
AATTATGCAGTGCTGCCATAACCATGAGTGATAACACTGCGGCCAACTTACTTCTGACAACGATCGGAGG
ACCGAAGGAGCTAACCGCTTTTTTGCACAACATGGGGGATCATGTAACTCGCCTTGATCGTTGGGAACCG
GAGCTGAATGAAGCCATACCAAACGACGAGCGTGACACCACGATGCCTGTAGCAATGGCAACAACGTTGC
GCAAACTATTAACTGGCGAACTACTTACTCTAGCTTCCCGGCAACAATTAATAGACTGGATGGAGGCGGA
TAAAGTTGCAGGACCACTTCTGCGCTCGGCCCTTCCGGCTGGCTGGTTTATTGCTGATAAATCTGGAGCC
GGTGAGCGTGGGTCTCGCGGTATCATTGCAGCACTGGGGCCAGATGGTAAGCCCTCCCGTATCGTAGTTA
TCTACACGACGGGGAGTCAGGCAACTATGGATGAACGAAATAGACAGATCGCTGAGATAGGTGCCTCACT
GATTAAGCATTGGTAACTGTCAGACCAAGTTTACTCATATATACTTTAGATTGATTTAAAACTTCATTTT
TAATTTAAAAGGATCTAGGTGAAGATCCTTTTTGATAATCTCATGACCAAAATCCCTTAACGTGAGTTTT
CGTTCCACTGAGCGTCAGACCCCGTAGAAAAGATCAAAGGATCTTC
